>Addgene plasmid #152660 | pGBW-m4134525 | addgene full sequence | sequence record 306186 | Addgene NGS Result
TTCGAGCTTACGCGAACAGCCGTGGCGCTCATTTGCTCGTCGGGCATCGAATCTCGTCAGCTATCGTCAG
CTTACCTTTTTGGCAGCGATCGCGGCTCCCGACATCTTGGACCATTAGCTCCACAGGTATCTTCTTCCCT
CTAGTGGTCATAACAGCAGCTTCAGCTACCTCTCAATTCAAAAAACCCCTCAAGACCCGTTTAGAGGCCC
CAAGGGGTTATGCTATCAATCGTTGCGTTACACACACAAAAAACCAACACACATCCATCTTCGATGGATA
GCGATTTTATTATCTAACTGCTGATCGAGTGTAGCCAGATCTAGTAATCAATTACGGGGTCATTAGTTCA
TAGCCCATATATGGAGTTCCGCGTTACATAACTTACGGTAAATGGCCCGCCTGGCTGACCGCCCAACGAC
CCCCGCCCATTGACGTCAATAATGACGTATGTTCCCATAGTAACGCCAATAGGGACTTTCCATTGACGTC
AATGGGTGGAGTATTTACGGTAAACTGCCCACTTGGCAGTACATCAAGTGTATCATATGCCAAGTACGCC
CCCTATTGACGTCAATGACGGTAAATGGCCCGCCTGGCATTATGCCCAGTACATGACCTTATGGGACTTT
CCTACTTGGCAGTACATCTACGTATTAGTCATCGCTATTACCATGCTGATGCGGTTTTGGCAGTACATCA
ATGGGCGTGGATAGCGGTTTGACTCACGGGGATTTCCAAGTCTCCACCCCATTGACGTCAATGGGAGTTT
GTTTTGGCACCAAAATCAACGGGACTTTCCAAAATGTCGTAACAACTCCGCCCCATTGACGCAAATGGGC
GGTAGGCGTGTACGGTGGGAGGTCTATATAAGCAGAGCTGGTTTAGTGAACCGTCAGATCAGATCTTTGT
CGATCCTACCATCCACTCGACACACCCGCCAGCGGCCGCCACCATGTCTGATAATGGACCACAGAACCAA
CGCAATGCACCCCGAATCACTTTTGGCGGTCCGTCCGACAGTACCGGGAGCAACCAGAACGGCGAAAGAT
CGGGAGCTCGTTCAAAACAGCGGAGGCCTCAAGGGTTACCCAATAACACGGCCAGCTGGTTCACAGCGTT
GACCCAGCATGGCAAGGAGGACCTCAAGTTCCCTCGGGGTCAGGGGGTCCCAATAAATACAAACAGTTCC
CCTGATGACCAAATTGGATACTATAGACGCGCTACTAGGAGGATCCGTGGCGGGGATGGAAAAATGAAGG
ACCTTTCTCCCAGATGGTACTTTTATTACCTGGGTACTGGCCCAGAGGCCGGTCTACCGTATGGAGCAAA
CAAAGATGGCATTATTTGGGTGGCCACGGAAGGAGCACTGAATACCCCAAAGGATCACATCGGCACCCGG
AATCCAGCCAACAATGCTGCTATCGTTCTGCAACTCCCCCAGGGGACAACATTGCCTAAAGGCTTCTATG
CCGAGGGCAGTAGAGGTGGCAGCCAGGCGTCCTCACGCAGCTCTTCTCGATCTCGGAACAGCTCAAGAAA
TTCCACTCCCGGGAGTTCCCGAGGAACCAGCCCAGCAAGGATGGCTGGCAATGGTGGAGATGCCGCTCTG
GCCCTACTTCTGCTGGACCGCCTCAATCAGTTAGAATCAAAGATGTCGGGGAAGGGGCAGCAACAGCAGG
GACAGACCGTAACTAAAAAGAGTGCAGCGGAGGCCTCTAAAAAGCCTCGGCAGAAACGTACGGCAACAAA
GGCTTACAACGTGACCCAGGCCTTTGGCCGTAGAGGACCCGAACAGACACAAGGGAACTTTGGTGACCAA
GAGTTGATAAGGCAGGGAACCGACTACAAACACTGGCCTCAGATCGCCCAATTCGCACCGAGCGCGAGCG
CATTTTTCGGAATGTCACGAATTGGCATGGAGGTGACACCTTCGGGAACCTGGCTGACATACACTGGCGC
CATAAAGCTCGATGACAAAGATCCCAACTTCAAGGATCAAGTCATCTTGCTGAATAAGCATATTGACGCG
TATAAAACTTTTCCACCCACGGAACCGAAGAAGGACAAGAAAAAGAAAGCTGATGAGACACAGGCGCTTC
CACAAAGGCAGAAAAAGCAGCAGACGGTTACTCTACTGCCCGCCGCAGACCTAGATGACTTCTCCAAACA
GCTTCAGCAGTCTATGAGTAGCGCCGACTCAACCCAAGCTGAAAACCTTTACTTTCAGTCGCACCATCAC
CATCACCATTAAGGATCCGCAGGCCTCTGCTAGCTTGACTGACTGAGATACAGCGTACCTTCAGCTCACA
GACATGATAAGATACATTGATGAGTTTGGACAAACCACAACTAGAATGCAGTGAAAAAAATGCTTTATTT
GTGAAATTTGTGATGCTATTGCTTTATTTGTAACCATTATAAGCTGCAATAAACAAGTTAACAACAACAA
TTGCATTCATTTTATGTTTCAGGTTCAGGGGGAGGTGTGGGAGGTTTTTTAAAGCAAGTAAAACCTCTAC
AAATGTGGTATTGGCCCATCTCTATCGGTATCGTAGCATAACCCCTTGGGGCCTCTAAACGGGTCTTGAG
GGGTTTTTTGTGCCCCTCGGGCCGGATTGCTATCTACCGGCATTGGCGCAGAAAAAAATGCCTGATGCGA
CGCTGCGCGTCTTATACTCCCACATATGCCAGATTCAGCAACGGATACGGCTTCCCCAACTTGCCCACTT
CCATACGTGTCCTCCTTACCAGAAATTTATCCTTAAGGTCGTCAGCTATCCTGCAGGCGATCTCTCGATT
TCGATCAAGACATTCCTTTAATGGTCTTTTCTGGACACCACTAGGGGTCAGAAGTAGTTCATCAAACTTT
CTTCCCTCCCTAATCTCATTGGTTACCTTGGGCTATCGAAACTTAATTAACCAGTCAAGTCAGCTACTTG
GCGAGATCGACTTGTCTGGGTTTCGACTACGCTCAGAATTGCGTCAGTCAAGTTCGATCTGGTCCTTGCT
ATTGCACCCGTTCTCCGATTACGAGTTTCATTTAAATCATGTGAGCAAAAGGCCAGCAAAAGGCCAGGAA
CCGTAAAAAGGCCGCGTTGCTGGCGTTTTTCCATAGGCTCCGCCCCCCTGACGAGCATCACAAAAATCGA
CGCTCAAGTCAGAGGTGGCGAAACCCGACAGGACTATAAAGATACCAGGCGTTTCCCCCTGGAAGCTCCC
TCGTGCGCTCTCCTGTTCCGACCCTGCCGCTTACCGGATACCTGTCCGCCTTTCTCCCTTCGGGAAGCGT
GGCGCTTTCTCATAGCTCACGCTGTAGGTATCTCAGTTCGGTGTAGGTCGTTCGCTCCAAGCTGGGCTGT
GTGCACGAACCCCCCGTTCAGCCCGACCGCTGCGCCTTATCCGGTAACTATCGTCTTGAGTCCAACCCGG
TAAGACACGACTTATCGCCACTGGCAGCAGCCACTGGTAACAGGATTAGCAGAGCGAGGTATGTAGGCGG
TGCTACAGAGTTCTTGAAGTGGTGGCCTAACTACGGCTACACTAGAAGAACAGTATTTGGTATCTGCGCT
CTGCTGAAGCCAGTTACCTTCGGAAAAAGAGTTGGTAGCTCTTGATCCGGCAAACAAACCACCGCTGGTA
GCGGTGGTTTTTTTGTTTGCAAGCAGCAGATTACGCGCAGAAAAAAAGGATCTCAAGAAGATCCTTTGAT
CTTTTCTACGGGGTCTGACGCTCAGTGGAACGAAAACTCACGTTAAGGGATTTTGGTCATGAGATTATCA
AAAAGGATCTTCACCTAGATCCTTTTAAATTAAAAATGAAGTTTTAAATCAATCTAAAGTATATATGAGT
AAACTTGGTCTGACAGTTACCAATGCTTAATCAGTGAGGCACCTATCTCAGCGATCTGTCTATTTCGTTC
ATCCATAGTTGCATTTAAATTTCCGAACTCTCCAAGGCCCTCGTCGGAAAATCTTCAAACCTTTCGTCCG
ATCCATCTTGCAGGCTACCTCTCGAACGAACTATCGCAAGTCTCTTGGCCGGCCTTGCGCCTTGGCTATT
GCTTGGCAGCGCCTATCGCCAGGTATTACTCCAATCCCGAATATCCGAGATCGGGATCACCCGAGAGAAG
TTCAACCTACATCCTCAATCCCGATCTATCCGAGATCCGAGGAATATCGAAATCGGGGCGCGCCTGGCCT
CCGCGCCGGGTTTTGGCGCCTCCCGCGGGCGCCCCCCTCGTCACGGCGAGCGCTGCCACGTCAGACGAAG
GGCGCAGGAGCGTCCTGATCCTTCCGCCCGGACGCTCAGGACAGCGGCCCGCTGCTCATAAGACTCGGCC
TTAGAACCCCAGTATCAGCAGAAGGACATTTTAGGACGGGACTTGGGTGACTCTAGGGCACTGGTTTTCT
TTCCAGAGAGCGGAACAGGCGAGGAAAAGTAGTCCCTTCTCGGCGATTCTGCGGAGGGATCTCCGTGGGG
CGGTGAACGCCGATGATTATATAAGGACGCGCCGGGTGTGGCACAGCTAGTTCCGTCGCAGCCGGGATTT
GGGTCGCGGTTCTTGTTTGTGGATCGCTGTGATCGTCACTTGGTGAGTAGCGGGCTGCTGGGCTGGCCGG
GGCTTTCGTGGCCGCCGGGCCGCTCGGTGGGACGGAAGCGTGTGGAGAGACCGCCAAGGGCTGTAGTCTG
GGTCCGCGAGCAAGGTTGCCCTGAACTGGGGGTTGGGGGGAGCGCAGCAAAATGGCGGCTGTTCCCGAGT
CTTGAATGGAAGACGCTTGTGAGGCGGGCTGTGAGGTCGTTGAAACAAGGTGGGGGGCATGGTGGGCGGC
AAGAACCCAAGGTCTTGAGCCCTTCGCTAATGCGGGAAAGCTCTTATTCGGGTGAGATGGGCTGGGCACC
ATCTGGGGACCCTGACGTGAAGTTTGTCACTGACTGGAGAACTCGGTTTGTCGTCTGTTGCGGGGGCGGC
AGTTATGGCGGTGCCGTTGGGCAGTGCACCCGTACCTTTGGGAGCGCGCGCCCTCGTCGTGTCGTGACGT
CACCCGTTCTGTTGGCTTATAATGCAGGGTGGGGCCACCTGCCGGTAGGTGTGCGGTAGGCTTTTCTCCG
TCGCAGGACGCAGGGTTCGGGCCTAGGGTAGGCTCTCCTGAATCGACAGGCGCCGGACCTCTGGTGAGGG
GAGGGATAAGTGAGGCGTCAGTTTCTTTGGTCGGTTTTATGTACCTATCTTCTTAAGTAGCTGAAGCTCC
GGTTTTGAACTATGCGCTCGGGGTTGGCGAGTGTGTTTTGTGAAGTTTTTTAGGCACCTTTTGAAATGTA
ATCATTTGGGTCAATATGTAATTTTCAGTGTTAGACTTGTAAATTGTCCGCTAAATTCTGGCCGTTTTTG
GCTTTTTTGTTAGACAACATGGGTAAAAAGCCTGAACTCACCGCGACGTCTGTCGAGAAGTTTCTGATCG
AAAAGTTCGACAGCGTCTCCGACCTGATGCAGCTCTCGGAGGGCGAAGAATCTCGTGCTTTCAGCTTCGA
TGTAGGAGGGCGTGGATATGTCCTGCGGGTAAATAGCTGCGCCGATGGTTTCTACAAAGATCGTTATGTT
TATCGGCACTTTGCATCCGCCGCGCTCCCGATTCCGGAAGTGCTTGACATTGGGGAGTTCAGCGAGAGCC
TGACCTATTGCATCTCCCGCCGTGCACAGGGTGTCACGTTGCAAGACCTGCCTGAAACCGAACTGCCCGC
TGTTCTGCAGCCGGTCGCGGAGGCAATGGATGCCATCGCTGCCGCCGATCTTAGCCAGACGAGCGGGTTC
GGCCCATTCGGACCGCAAGGAATCGGTCAATACACTACATGGCGTGATTTCATATGCGCGATTGCTGATC
CCCATGTGTATCACTGGCAAACTGTGATGGACGACACCGTCAGTGCGTCCGTCGCGCAGGCTCTCGATGA
GCTGATGCTTTGGGCCGAGGACTGCCCCGAAGTCCGGCACCTCGTGCACGCGGATTTCGGCTCCAACAAT
GTCCTGACGGACAATGGCCGCATAACAGCGGTCATTGACTGGAGCGAGGCGATGTTCGGGGATTCCCAAT
ACGAGGTCGCCAACATCTTCTTCTGGAGGCCGTGGTTGGCTTGTATGGAGCAGCAGACGCGCTACTTCGA
GCGGAGGCATCCGGAGCTTGCAGGATCGCCCCGGCTCCGGGCGTATATGCTCCGCATTGGTCTTGACCAA
CTCTATCAGAGCTTGGTTGACGGCAATTTCGATGATGCAGCTTGGGCGCAGGGTCGATGCGACGCAATCG
TCCGATCCGGAGCCGGGACTGTCGGGCGTACACAAATCGCCCGCAGAAGCGCCGCCGTCTGGACCGATGG
CTGTGTAGAAGTACTCGCCGATAGTGGAAACCGACGCCCCAGCACTCGTCCGAGGGCAAAGGAATAAGCT
AGTATGTAAGCCTAGTCTTAGATAATAAAATCGCTATCCATCGAAGATGGATGTGTGTTGGTTTTTTGTG
TGTGTAACGCTAGGCGCGCCTGGTGTACCGAGAACGATCCTCTCAGTGCGAGTCTCGACGATCCATATCG
TTGCTTGGCAGTCAGCCAGTCGGAATCCAGCTTGGGACCCAGGAAGTCCAATCGTCAGATATTGTACTCA
AGCCTGGTCACGGCAGCGTACCGATCTGTTTAAACCTAGATATTGATAGTCTGATCGGTCAACGTATAAT
CGAGTCCTAGCTTTTGCAAACATCTATCAAGAGACAGGATCAGCAGGAGGCTTTCGCATGAGTATTCAAC
ATTTCCGTGTCGCCCTTATTCCCTTTTTTGCGGCATTTTGCCTTCCTGTTTTTGCTCACCCAGAAACGCT
GGTGAAAGTAAAAGATGCTGAAGATCAGTTGGGTGCGCGAGTGGGTTACATCGAACTGGATCTCAACAGC
GGTAAGATCCTTGAGAGTTTTCGCCCCGAAGAACGCTTTCCAATGATGAGCACTTTTAAAGTTCTGCTAT
GTGGCGCGGTATTATCCCGTATTGACGCCGGGCAAGAGCAACTCGGTCGCCGCATACACTATTCTCAGAA
TGACTTGGTTGAGTATTCACCAGTCACAGAAAAGCATCTTACGGATGGCATGACAGTAAGAGAATTATGC
AGTGCTGCCATAACCATGAGTGATAACACTGCGGCCAACTTACTTCTGACAACGATTGGAGGACCGAAGG
AGCTAACCGCTTTTTTGCACAACATGGGGGATCATGTAACTCGCCTTGATCGTTGGGAACCGGAGCTGAA
TGAAGCCATACCAAACGACGAGCGTGACACCACGATGCCTGTAGCAATGGCAACAACCTTGCGTAAACTA
TTAACTGGCGAACTACTTACTCTAGCTTCCCGGCAACAGTTGATAGACTGGATGGAGGCGGATAAAGTTG
CAGGACCACTTCTGCGCTCGGCCCTTCCGGCTGGCTGGTTTATTGCTGATAAATCTGGAGCCGGTGAGCG
TGGGTCTCGCGGTATCATTGCAGCACTGGGGCCAGATGGTAAGCCCTCCCGTATCGTAGTTATCTACACG
ACGGGGAGTCAGGCAACTATGGATGAACGAAATAGACAGATCGCTGAGATAGGTGCCTCACTGATTAAGC
ATTGGTAACCGATTCTAGGTGCATTGGCGCAGAAAAAAATGCCTGATGCGACGCTGCGCGTCTTATACTC
CCACATATGCCAGATTCAGCAACGGATACGGCTTCCCCAACTTGCCCACTTCCATACGTGTCCTCCTTAC
CAGAAATTTATCCTTAAGATCCCGAATCGTTTAAACTCGACTCTGGCTCTATCGAATCTCCGTCGT
Features (pLannotate 1.2.2; 20 found; start..end, strand, type, name):
    103..174     +  misc_feature   5' β-globin insulator: insulator upstream of the human β-globin locus (Farrell et al., 2002)
    179..225     -  terminator     T7 terminator: transcription terminator for bacteriophage T7 RNA polymerase
    243..291     -  polyA_signal   poly(A) signal: synthetic polyadenylation signal
    372..675     +  enhancer       CMV enhancer: human cytomegalovirus immediate early enhancer
    748..765     -  promoter       CMV promoter (fragment): human cytomegalovirus (CMV) immediate early promoter
    828..879     +  promoter       CMVd2 promoter: truncated human cytomegalovirus (CMV) immediate early promoter that yields moderately reduced expression relative to the full-length promoter
    954..2210    +  CDS            N: NCAP_SARS2 - Experimental evidence at protein level: Swiss-Prot protein existence level 1. Packages the positive strand viral genome RNA into a helical ribonucleocapsid (RNP) and plays a fundamental role during virion assembly through its interactions with the viral genome and membrane protein M. Plays an important role in enhancing the efficiency of subgenomic viral RNA transcription as well as viral replication (By similarity). May modulate transforming growth factor-beta signaling by binding host smad3 (By similarity). From Severe acute respiratory syndrome coronavirus 2 (2019-nCoV) (SARS-C
   2232..2249    +  CDS            6xHis: 6xHis affinity tag
   2318..2439    -  polyA_signal   SV40 poly(A) signal: SV40 polyadenylation signal
   2462..2531    -  CDS            large T antigen (fragment): large T antigen from SV40 (simian virus 40)
   2554..2600    +  terminator     T7 terminator: transcription terminator for bacteriophage T7 RNA polymerase
   2630..2766    +  terminator     rrnG terminator: transcription terminator from the E. coli ribosomal RNA rrnG operon (Albrechtsen et al., 1991)
   2811..2882    +  misc_feature   3' β-globin insulator: insulator downstream of the human β-globin locus (Farrell et al., 2002)
   3108..3696    -  rep_origin     ori: high-copy-number ColE1/pMB1/pBR322/pUC origin of replication
   3868..3932    -  CDS            bla(M) (fragment): β-lactamase lacking the signal sequence; bla(M); allows cytosolic expression of β-lactamase
   4196..5405    +  promoter       UbC promoter: human ubiquitin C promoter
   5415..6436    +  CDS            HygR (fragment): hygromycin B phosphotransferase confers resistance to hygromycin
   6464..6512    +  polyA_signal   poly(A) signal: synthetic polyadenylation signal
   6778..7638    +  CDS            AmpR: β-lactamase; bla; confers resistance to ampicillin, carbenicillin, and related antibiotics
   7651..7787    +  terminator     rrnG terminator: transcription terminator from the E. coli ribosomal RNA rrnG operon (Albrechtsen et al., 1991)
