[The description below was written by a language model from this plasmid's Addgene catalogue record and pLannotate feature annotations shown in this document.]
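Description:
pGBW-m4134525 is a mammalian expression plasmid built on the pTwist_CMV_Hygro_6 backbone to produce the wild-type nucleocapsid (N) phosphoprotein of SARS-CoV-2. The sequenced plasmid is about 7.8 kb, consistent with the recorded backbone and insert sizes. It is maintained in E. coli as a high-copy plasmid through a ColE1/pUC-type origin and selected with ampicillin via a full-length β-lactamase gene. For selection in mammalian cells, a separate cassette places a hygromycin B phosphotransferase gene under the human ubiquitin C promoter, followed by a synthetic polyadenylation signal.

The N coding sequence is driven by the human cytomegalovirus immediate-early enhancer and promoter; the automated annotation picks this region up as the CMV enhancer plus promoter fragments, including a match to a truncated CMV promoter variant, while the catalogue simply lists CMV. According to the record, the backbone contributes a C-terminal TEV-cleavable 6xHis tag. The feature table annotates the His tag just downstream of the N open reading frame but does not separately mark the TEV site. This arrangement would allow affinity capture of the protein and subsequent removal of the tag by TEV protease. Transcripts are terminated by an SV40 polyadenylation signal. The expression unit is bracketed by short β-globin insulator elements and by bacterial and phage terminators (T7 and rrnG), which help isolate it from transcription arising elsewhere in the plasmid.

The record supports use for transient or hygromycin-selected stable expression of His-tagged nucleocapsid in mammalian cells. It does not specify particular downstream applications or the cloning method.
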