Addgene plasmid #152660: pGBW-m4134525
Purpose: Mammalian expression plasmid for SARS-CoV-2 N (nucleocapsid)
Depositing lab: Ginkgo Bioworks & Benjie Chen. Depositing organization: Ginkgo Bioworks.
Backbone
  Vector backbone: pTwist_CMV_Hygro_6
  Backbone size w/o insert (bp): 6525
  Vector type: Mammalian Expression
  Selectable markers: Hygromycin
Growth in bacteria
  Bacterial resistance: Ampicillin, 100 μg/mL
  Growth temperature: 37°C
  Growth strain: DH5alpha
  Copy number: High Copy
Gene/Insert
  Gene/Insert name: SARS-CoV-2 N (nucleocapsid) (alt names: nucleocapsid phosphoprotein; N protein)
  Species: Severe acute respiratory syndrome coronavirus 2
  Insert size (bp): 1253
  Mutation: wt
  Entrez Gene: N (a.k.a. GU280_gp10)
  Promoter: CMV
  Tag / fusion protein: Cleavable TEV;6xHis-003 (C terminal on backbone)
  Cloning method: Unknown
Resource information
  A portion of this plasmid was derived from a plasmid made by: GinkgoBioworks
Depositor comments: NCBI reference sequence: YP_009724397.2
How to cite: pGBW-m4134525 was a gift from Ginkgo Bioworks & Benjie Chen (Addgene plasmid # 152660 ; http://n2t.net/addgene:152660 ; RRID:Addgene_152660)
